Addgene plasmid #34203: KHBD00041
Depositing lab: Bart Deplancke. Depositing organization: Swiss Federal Institute of Technology (EPFL). Publication: Automated protein-DNA interaction screening of Drosophila regulatory elements. Korneel Hens, Jean-Daniel Feuz, Alina Isakova, Antonina Lagovitina, Andreas Massouras, Julien Bryois, Patrick Callaerts, Susan E. Celniker, Bart Deplancke. Nat Methods. 2011 Oct 30;8(12):1065-70. 10.1038/nmeth.1763 PubMed 22037703.
Backbone
  Vector backbone: pDONR221
  Backbone manufacturer: Invitrogen
  Backbone size w/o insert (bp): 2536
  Vector type: Gateway Donor Vector
Growth in bacteria
  Bacterial resistance: Kanamycin, 50 μg/mL
  Growth temperature: 37°C
  Growth strain: DH5alpha
  Copy number: High Copy
Gene/Insert
  Gene/Insert name: CG18455 (alt names: FBgn0025360; Optix)
  Species: D. melanogaster (fly)
  Insert size (bp): 777
  Entrez Gene: Optix (a.k.a. Dmel_CG18455, CG18455, D-Six3, Dmel\CG18455, Dsix3, OPTIX, Six3, anon-WO0153538.79, opt, optix, opx, six3)
  Cloning method: Gateway Cloning
  Sequencing primers: 5′ M13F; 3′ M13R
Terms and licenses: Academic/Nonprofit Terms; Industry Terms: Not Available to Industry
Depositor comments: Please note that the ORFs in this collection were cloned open-ended (without a stop codon).
How to cite: KHBD00041 was a gift from Bart Deplancke (Addgene plasmid # 34203 ; http://n2t.net/addgene:34203 ; RRID:Addgene_34203)
