[The description below was written by a language model from this plasmid's Addgene catalogue record.]
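Description:
KHBD00041 is a Gateway entry-type clone built in the pDONR221 donor vector backbone, carrying the Drosophila melanogaster gene CG18455, better known as Optix (also called D-Six3 or Six3). The catalogue lists the vector type as a Gateway donor vector and the cloning method as Gateway cloning. This means the insert was recombined into pDONR221, where it would normally replace the donor vector's counter-selection cassette and end up flanked by attL recombination sites, although no feature table is provided to confirm the exact site arrangement. The plasmid is a high-copy construct propagated in standard E. coli cloning strains under kanamycin selection. M13 forward and reverse primer sites flanking the insert are used for sequence verification.

The insert is recorded as 777 bp in a backbone of 2536 bp. According to the depositor's note, it belongs to a collection in which ORFs were cloned open-ended, that is, without a stop codon. This design allows the coding sequence to be transferred by LR recombination into destination vectors that add C-terminal fusions as well as N-terminal ones. Like other entry clones, the plasmid is a shuttle and storage form rather than an expression vector. The record names no promoter, tag or reporter, and these would be supplied by whichever destination vector is chosen.

The associated publication describes automated protein-DNA interaction screening of Drosophila regulatory elements. This is consistent with the clone being one member of a transcription factor ORF resource meant for transfer into screening or expression vectors to test binding of fly regulatory proteins such as Optix to DNA elements.
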