>Addgene plasmid #34203 | KHBD00041 | depositor partial sequence | sequence record 40770 | KHBD00041 sequence 777 bps
ATGGGCTGTCGGAGCCGGCGGGCGGACGGAGCTGCCTCACCAACGCCGTCGGACAGCTCCGACTCGGACA
TCTCACTGGGCACCCACTCGCCGGTGCCGAGCAGCCTGCAGCTGCAGCATAGTCCGGGCAGCACCTCCAA
CGGCGCCAACGACCGCGAGGAGAGCCTGAGCGTGGACGACGACAAGCCGCGGGATCTGAGCGGATCGCTG
CCACTGCCCCTCTCGCTGCCCCTGCCGCTGGCCTCGCCCACCCACACGCCGCCCCAACTGCCGCCGGGCT
ACGGGGGCGGGGCGGGCGCAGGACCCGGAGGACCTCTGACCGGTCCGGGCTGTCTGCCACCCTTCAAGCT
GGACGCGGCCACCAGTCTGTTCAGCGCCGGCTGTTACCTGCAGAGCTTCAGCAACCTGAAGGAGATGTCG
CAGCAGTTTCCCATCCAGCCGATTGTCCTGCGTCCGCATCCGCAGCTGCCGCAGTCGCTGGCACTGAACG
GCGCATCCGGCGGACCGCCACTGCATCACCCGGCCTACGCGGCTGCCTACAGTGTGGAGTGCGTTCCAGG
TGGTCATGGACCACCGCATCCGCCGCCGAAGCTGAGGATAAACTCCCCGGAGAAGCTCAACTCCACGGCA
GTGGCGGCGGCAGCATCCGTCGGAGGAGGAGGTGGCAACCAACACCATGAGCCCACCACGACCGGCTACC
ATCACAGTGGCCAACTGATGCTGCATCGGCCCTTCTCCACGTCGCCGGAGCTGAAGCACAGTGCTCCCGA
GATCACA
