>Addgene plasmid #34203 | KHBD00041 | addgene partial sequence | sequence record 41711 | M13-Rev 5'-CAGGAAACAGCTATGACC-3'
ATTTTATTTTGACTGATAGTGACCTGTTCGTTGCAACAAATTGATAAGCAATGCTTTCTTATAATGCCAA
CTTTGTACAAGAAAGTTGGCAATGTGATCTCGGGAGCACTGTGCTTCAGCTCCGGCGACGTGGAGAAGGG
CCGATGCAGCATCAGTTGGCCACTGTGATGGTAGCCGGTCGTGGTGGGCTCATGGTGTTGGTTGCCACCT
CCTCCTCCGACGGATGCTGCCGCCGCCACTGCCGTGGAGTTGAGCTTCTCCGGGGAGTTTATCCTCAGCT
TCGGCGGCGGATGCGGTGGTCCATGACCACCTGGAACGCACTCCACACTGTAGGCAGCCGCGTAGGCCGG
GTGATGCAGTGGCGGTCCGCCGGATGCGCCGTTCAGTGCCAGCGACTGCGGCAGCTGCGGATGCGGACGC
AGGACAATCGGCTGGATGGGAAACTGCTGCGACATCTCCTTCAGGTTGCTGAAGCTCTGCAGGTAACAGC
CGGCGCTGAACAGACTGGTGGCCGCGTCCAGCTTGAAGGGTGGCAGACAGCCCGGACCGGTCAGAGGTCC
TCCGGGTCCTGCGCCCGCCCCGCCCCCGTAGCCCGGCGGCAGTTGGGGCGGCGTGTGGGTGGGCGAGGCC
AGCGGCAGGGGCAGCGAGAGGGGCAGTGGCAGCGATCCGCTCAGATCCCGCGGCTTGTCGTCGTCCACGC
TCAGGCTCTCCTCGCGGTCGTTGGCGCCGTTGGA
